>Addgene plasmid #52180 | IGFALS-bio-His | depositor full sequence | sequence record 80544 | IGFALS-bio-His sequence 8453 bps
GTCGACCTCCATCACGGCCTATAAGAGTGAGGGGGAGTCAGCGGAGTTCTCCTTCCCACTCAACCTTGGA
GAGGAAAGCCTGCAGGGAGAGTTGAGATGGAAGGCAGAGAAGGCTCCTTCTTCCCAGTCCTGGATCACCT
TCTCCCTAAAGAACCAAAAGGTGTCTGTGCAGAAGTCTACTAGCAACCCCAAGTTCCAGCTGTCCGAAAC
GCTCCCACTCACCCTTCAGATACCCCAGGTCTCCCTTCAGTTTGCTGGTTCTGGCAACCTGACCCTGACT
CTGGACAGAGGGATACTGTATCAGGAAGTGAACCTGGTGGTGATGAAAGTGACTCAGCCCGACAGCAACA
CTTTGACCTGTGAGGTGATGGGACCCACCTCACCCAAGATGAGACTGATCTTGAAGCAGGAGAATCAGGA
GGCCAGGGTCTCCAGGCAGGAGAAAGTGATTCAAGTGCAGGCCCCTGAAGCAGGGGTGTGGCAATGTCTA
CTGAGTGAAGGTGAAGAGGTCAAGATGGACTCCAAGATCCAGGTTTTATCCAAAGGGTTGAATTCCGGCA
GCCTGCACCACATCCTGGACGCCCAGAAGATGCTGTGGAACCACAGGGACAGGAACCTGCCTCCTCTGGC
CCCTCTGGGCCCCCACCACCATCACCACCATTGAGTCTAGACACGTGATTAATTAAGGATCCCCCGACCT
CGACCTCTGGCTAATAAAGGAAATTTATTTTCATTGCAATAGTGTGTTGGAATTTTTTGTGTCTCTCACT
CGGAAGGACATATGGGAGGGCAAATCATTTGGTCGAGATCCCTCGGAGATCTCTAGCTAGAGGATCGATC
CCCGCCCCGGACGAACTAAACCTGACTACGACATCTCTGCCCCTTCTTCGCGGGGCAGTGCATGTAATCC
CTTCAGTTGGTTGGTACAACTTGCCAACTGGGCCCTGTTCCACATGTGACACGGGGGGGGACCAAACACA
AAGGGGTTCTCTGACTGTAGTTGACATCCTTATAAATGGATGTGCACATTTGCCAACACTGAGTGGCTTT
CATCCTGGAGCAGACTTTGCAGTCTGTGGACTGCAACACAACATTGCCTTTATGTGTAACTCTTGGCTGA
AGCTCTTACACCAATGCTGGGGGACATGTACCTCCCAGGGGCCCAGGAAGACTACGGGAGGCTACACCAA
CGTCAATCAGAGGGGCCTGTGTAGCTACCGATAAGCGGACCCTCAAGAGGGCATTAGCAATAGTGTTTAT
AAGGCCCCCTTGTTAACCCTAAACGGGTAGCATATGCTTCCCGGGTAGTAGTATATACTATCCAGACTAA
CCCTAATTCAATAGCATATGTTACCCAACGGGAAGCATATGCTATCGAATTAGGGTTAGTAAAAGGGTCC
TAAGGAACAGCGATATCTCCCACCCCATGAGCTGTCACGGTTTTATTTACATGGGGTCAGGATTCCACGA
GGGTAGTGAACCATTTTAGTCACAAGGGCAGTGGCTGAAGATCAAGGAGCGGGCAGTGAACTCTCCTGAA
TCTTCGCCTGCTTCTTCATTCTCCTTCGTTTAGCTAATAGAATAACTGCTGAGTTGTGAACAGTAAGGTG
TATGTGAGGTGCTCGAAAACAAGGTTTCAGGTGACGCCCCCAGAATAAAATTTGGACGGGGGGTTCAGTG
GTGGCATTGTGCTATGACACCAATATAACCCTCACAAACCCCTTGGGCAATAAATACTAGTGTAGGAATG
AAACATTCTGAATATCTTTAACAATAGAAATCCATGGGGTGGGGACAAGCCGTAAAGACTGGATGTCCAT
CTCACACGAATTTATGGCTATGGGCAACACATAATCCTAGTGCAATATGATACTGGGGTTATTAAGATGT
GTCCCAGGCAGGGACCAAGACAGGTGAACCATGTTGTTACACTCTATTTGTAACAAGGGGAAAGAGAGTG
GACGCCGACAGCAGCGGACTCCACTGGTTGTCTCTAACACCCCCGAAAATTAAACGGGGCTCCACGCCAA
TGGGGCCCATAAACAAAGACAAGTGGCCACTCTTTTTTTTGAAATTGTGGAGTGGGGGCACGCGTCAGCC
CCCACACGCCGCCCTGCGGTTTTGGACTGTAAAATAAGGGTGTAATAACTTGGCTGATTGTAACCCCGCT
AACCACTGCGGTCAAACCACTTGCCCACAAAACCACTAATGGCACCCCGGGGAATACCTGCATAAGTAGG
TGGGCGGGCCAAGATAGGGGCGCGATTGCTGCGATCTGGAGGACAAATTACACACACTTGCGCCTGAGCG
CCAAGCACAGGGTTGTTGGTCCTCATATTCACGAGGTCGCTGAGAGCACGGTGGGCTAATGTTGCCATGG
GTAGCATATACTACCCAAATATCTGGATAGCATATGCTATCCTAATCTATATCTGGGTAGCATAGGCTAT
CCTAATCTATATCTGGGTAGCATATGCTATCCTAATCTATATCTGGGTAGTATATGCTATCCTAATTTAT
ATCTGGGTAGCATAGGCTATCCTAATCTATATCTGGGTAGCATATGCTATCCTAATCTATATCTGGGTAG
TATATGCTATCCTAATCTGTATCCGGGTAGCATATGCTATCCTAATAGAGATTAGGGTAGTATATGCTAT
CCTAATTTATATCTGGGTAGCATATACTACCCAAATATCTGGATAGCATATGCTATCCTAATCTATATCT
GGGTAGCATATGCTATCCTAATCTATATCTGGGTAGCATAGGCTATCCTAATCTATATCTGGGTAGCATA
TGCTATCCTAATCTATATCTGGGTAGTATATGCTATCCTAATTTATATCTGGGTAGCATAGGCTATCCTA
ATCTATATCTGGGTAGCATATGCTATCCTAATCTATATCTGGGTAGTATATGCTATCCTAATCTGTATCC
GGGTAGCATATGCTATCCTCATGATAAGCTGTCAAACATGAGAATTTTCTTGAAGACGAAAGGGCCTCGT
GATACGCCTATTTTTATAGGTTAATGTCATGATAATAATGGTTTCTTAGACGTCAGGTGGCACTTTTCGG
GGAAATGTGCGCGGAACCCCTATTTGTTTATTTTTCTAAATACATTCAAATATGTATCCGCTCATGAGAC
AATAACCCTGATAAATGCTTCAATAATATTGAAAAAGGAAGAGTATGAGTATTCAACATTTCCGTGTCGC
CCTTATTCCCTTTTTTGCGGCATTTTGCCTTCCTGTTTTTGCTCACCCAGAAACGCTGGTGAAAGTAAAA
GATGCTGAAGATCAGTTGGGTGCACGAGTGGGTTACATCGAACTGGATCTCAACAGCGGTAAGATCCTTG
AGAGTTTTCGCCCCGAAGAACGTTTTCCAATGATGAGCACTTTTAAAGTTCTGCTATGTGGCGCGGTATT
ATCCCGTGTTGACGCCGGGCAAGAGCAACTCGGTCGCCGCATACACTATTCTCAGAATGACTTGGTTGAG
TACTCACCAGTCACAGAAAAGCATCTTACGGATGGCATGACAGTAAGAGAATTATGCAGTGCTGCCATAA
CCATGAGTGATAACACTGCGGCCAACTTACTTCTGACAACGATCGGAGGACCGAAGGAGCTAACCGCTTT
TTTGCACAACATGGGGGATCATGTAACTCGCCTTGATCGTTGGGAACCGGAGCTGAATGAAGCCATACCA
AACGACGAGCGTGACACCACGATGCCTGCAGCAATGGCAACAACGTTGCGCAAACTATTAACTGGCGAAC
TACTTACTCTAGCTTCCCGGCAACAATTAATAGACTGGATGGAGGCGGATAAAGTTGCAGGACCACTTCT
GCGCTCGGCCCTTCCGGCTGGCTGGTTTATTGCTGATAAATCTGGAGCCGGTGAGCGTGGGTCTCGCGGT
ATCATTGCAGCACTGGGGCCAGATGGTAAGCCCTCCCGTATCGTAGTTATCTACACGACGGGGAGTCAGG
CAACTATGGATGAACGAAATAGACAGATCGCTGAGATAGGTGCCTCACTGATTAAGCATTGGTAACTGTC
AGACCAAGTTTACTCATATATACTTTAGATTGATTTAAAACTTCATTTTTAATTTAAAAGGATCTAGGTG
AAGATCCTTTTTGATAATCTCATGACCAAAATCCCTTAACGTGAGTTTTCGTTCCACTGAGCGTCAGACC
CCGTAGAAAAGATCAAAGGATCTTCTTGAGATCCTTTTTTTCTGCGCGTAATCTGCTGCTTGCAAACAAA
AAAACCACCGCTACCAGCGGTGGTTTGTTTGCCGGATCAAGAGCTACCAACTCTTTTTCCGAAGGTAACT
GGCTTCAGCAGAGCGCAGATACCAAATACTGTTCTTCTAGTGTAGCCGTAGTTAGGCCACCACTTCAAGA
ACTCTGTAGCACCGCCTACATACCTCGCTCTGCTAATCCTGTTACCAGTGGCTGCTGCCAGTGGCGATAA
GTCGTGTCTTACCGGGTTGGACTCAAGACGATAGTTACCGGATAAGGCGCAGCGGTCGGGCTGAACGGGG
GGTTCGTGCACACAGCCCAGCTTGGAGCGAACGACCTACACCGAACTGAGATACCTACAGCGTGAGCTAT
GAGAAAGCGCCACGCTTCCCGAAGGGAGAAAGGCGGACAGGTATCCGGTAAGCGGCAGGGTCGGAACAGG
AGAGCGCACGAGGGAGCTTCCAGGGGGAAACGCCTGGTATCTTTATAGTCCTGTCGGGTTTCGCCACCTC
TGACTTGAGCGTCGATTTTTGTGATGCTCGTCAGGGGGGCGGAGCCTATGGAAAAACGCCAGCAACGCGG
CCTTTTTACGGTTCCTGGCCTTTTGCTGGCCTTTTGCTCACATGTTCTTTCCTGCGTTATCCCCTGATTC
TGTGGATAACCGTATTACCGCCTTTGAGTGAGCTGATACCGCTCGCCGCAGCCGAACGACCGAGCGCAGC
GAGTCAGTGAGCGAGGAAGCGGAAGAGCGCCCAATACGCAAACCGCCTCTCCCCGCGCGTTGGCCGATTC
ATTAATGCAGCTGGCACGACAGGTTTCCCGACTGGAAAGCGGGCAGTGAGCGCAACGCAATTAATGTGAG
TTAGCTCACTCATTAGGCACCCCAGGCTTTACACTTTATGCTTCCGGCTCGTATGTTGTGTGGAATTGTG
AGCGGATAACAATTTCACACAGGAAACAGCTATGACCATGATTACGCCAAGCTCTAGCTAGAGGTCGACC
AATTCTCATGTTTGACAGCTTATCATCGCAGATCCGGGCAACGTTGTTGCCATTGCTGCAGGCGCAGAAC
TGGTAGGTATGGAAGATCTATACATTGAATCAATATTGGCAATTAGCCATATTAGTCATTGGTTATATAG
CATAAATCAATATTGGCTATTGGCCATTGCATACGTTGTATCTATATCATAATATGTACATTTATATTGG
CTCATGTCCAATATGACCGCCATGTTGACATTGATTATTGACTAGTTATTAATAGTAATCAATTACGGGG
TCATTAGTTCATAGCCCATATATGGAGTTCCGCGTTACATAACTTACGGTAAATGGCCCGCCTGGCTGAC
CGCCCAACGACCCCCGCCCATTGACGTCAATAATGACGTATGTTCCCATAGTAACGCCAATAGGGACTTT
CCATTGACGTCAATGGGTGGAGTATTTACGGTAAACTGCCCACTTGGCAGTACATCAAGTGTATCATATG
CCAAGTCCGCCCCCTATTGACGTCAATGACGGTAAATGGCCCGCCTGGCATTATGCCCAGTACATGACCT
TACGGGACTTTCCTACTTGGCAGTACATCTACGTATTAGTCATCGCTATTACCATGGTGATGCGGTTTTG
GCAGTACACCAATGGGCGTGGATAGCGGTTTGACTCACGGGGATTTCCAAGTCTCCACCCCATTGACGTC
AATGGGAGTTTGTTTTGGCACCAAAATCAACGGGACTTTCCAAAATGTCGTAATAACCCCGCCCCGTTGA
CGCAAATGGGCGGTAGGCGTGTACGGTGGGAGGTCTATATAAGCAGAGCTCGTTTAGTGAACCGTCAGAT
CCTCACTCTCTTCCGCATCGCTGTCTGCGAGGGCCAGCTGTTGGGCTCGCGGTTGAGGACAAACTCTTCG
CGGTCTTTCCAGTACTCTTGGATCGGAAACCCGTCGGCCTCCGAACGGTACTCCGCCACCGAGGGACCTG
AGCGAGTCCGCATCGACCGGATCGGAAAACCTCTCGAGAAAGGCGTCTAACCAGTCACAGTCGCAAGGTA
GGCTGAGCACCGTGGCGGGCGGCAGCGGGTGGCGGTCGGGGTTGTTTCTGGCGGAGGTGCTGCTGATGAT
GTAATTAAAGTAGGCGGTCTTGAGACGGCGGATGGTCGAGGTGAGGTGTGGCAGGCTTGAGATCCAGCTG
TTGGGGTGAGTACTCCCTCTCAAAAGCGGGCATTACTTCTGCGCTAAGATTGTCAGTTTCCAAAAACGAG
GAGGATTTGATATTCACCTGGCCCGATCTGGCCATACACTTGAGTGACAATGACATCCACTTTGCCTTTC
TCTCCACAGGTGTCCACTCCCAGGTCCAAGTTTAAACTGCGGCCGCCACCATGGCCCTGAGAAAGGGCGG
ACTGGCTCTGGCTCTGCTGCTGCTGTCTTGGGTGGCCCTGGGCCCTAGATCTCTGGAAGGCGCCGATCCT
GGAACACCTGGCGAGGCCGAAGGACCAGCCTGTCCTGCCGCCTGCGTGTGCAGCTACGACGACGACGCCG
ACGAGCTGTCCGTGTTCTGCAGCAGCCGGAACCTGACCAGACTGCCCGATGGCGTGCCTGGTGGAACACA
GGCCCTGTGGCTGGACGGCAACAACCTGAGCAGCGTGCCCCCTGCCGCCTTTCAGAATCTGAGCAGCCTG
GGCTTCCTGAATCTGCAGGGCGGCCAGCTGGGATCACTGGAACCTCAGGCTCTGCTGGGACTCGAAAACC
TGTGCCATCTGCACCTGGAACGGAACCAGCTGAGAAGCCTGGCCCTGGGAACCTTTGCCCACACCCCTGC
CCTGGCAAGCCTCGGCCTGAGCAACAACAGACTGAGCCGGCTGGAAGATGGCCTGTTCGAGGGCCTGGGC
AGCCTGTGGGACCTGAATCTGGGCTGGAACTCACTGGCCGTGCTGCCTGATGCCGCCTTCAGAGGCCTGG
GCTCTCTGAGAGAACTGGTGCTGGCCGGCAACAGACTGGCCTATCTGCAGCCCGCCCTGTTTTCTGGCCT
GGCAGAGCTGCGCGAGCTGGACCTGAGCCGGAACGCTCTGAGAGCCATCAAGGCCAACGTCTTTGTGCAG
CTGCCCCGGCTGCAGAAGCTGTACCTGGACAGAAACCTGATCGCCGCCGTGGCTCCTGGTGCCTTTCTGG
GCCTGAAGGCCCTGAGATGGCTGGATCTGTCCCACAACAGAGTGGCCGGCCTGCTGGAAGATACCTTCCC
AGGCCTCCTGGGACTGCGGGTGCTGAGACTGAGCCACAACGCCATTGCCAGCCTGCGGCCCAGAACCTTC
AAGGATCTGCACTTCCTGGAAGAACTGCAGCTGGGCCACAACCGGATCAGACAGCTGGCCGAGCGGAGCT
TTGAGGGGCTGGGCCAGCTGGAAGTGCTGACCCTGGACCACAACCAGCTGCAGGAAGTGAAGGCTGGCGC
CTTCCTGGGACTGACCAACGTGGCCGTGATGAACCTGAGCGGCAACTGCCTGCGGAATCTGCCCGAACAG
GTGTTCCGGGGCCTGGGAAAGCTGCACAGCCTGCACCTCGAGGGCTCTTGCCTGGGCAGAATCCGGCCCC
ACACCTTTACCGGCCTGAGCGGCCTGCGGAGACTGTTCCTGAAGGACAACGGCCTCGTGGGCATCGAGGA
ACAGAGCCTGTGGGGGCTGGCCGAACTGCTGGAACTGGACCTGACCTCCAACCAGCTGACCCATCTGCCC
CACCGGCTGTTTCAGGGACTGGGCAAACTGGAATACCTCCTGCTGTCCCGGAACAGGCTGGCAGAGCTGC
CTGCCGATGCCCTGGGACCCCTGCAGAGAGCCTTCTGGCTGGACGTGTCTCACAACCGCCTGGAAGCCCT
GCCTAACTCTCTGCTGGCCCCCCTGGGCAGACTGAGATACCTGAGCCTGCGGAACAACAGCCTGAGAACC
TTCACACCTCAGCCCCCTGGCCTGGAAAGACTGTGGCTCGAGGGCAACCCTTGGGATTGCGGCTGCCCCC
TGAAAGCTCTGCGGGACTTCGCCCTGCAGAACCCCAGCGCCGTGCCTAGATTCGTGCAGGCCATCTGCGA
GGGCGACGACTGTCAGCCCCCAGCCTACACCTACAACAACATCACCTGTGCCAGCCCTCCAGAGGTCGTG
GGCCTGGATCTGAGAGATCTGAGCGAGGCCCACTTCGCCCCCTGTGGCGCGCC
Features (pLannotate 1.2.2; 19 found; start..end, strand, type, name):
    713..768     +  polyA_signal   β-globin poly(A) signal: rabbit β-globin polyadenylation signal (Gil and Proudfoot, 1987)
   1282..2963    -  rep_origin     oriP (fragment): Epstein-Barr virus oriP replication origin (Yates et al., 2000)
   3090..3194    +  promoter       AmpR promoter: bla
   3195..4055    +  CDS            AmpR: β-lactamase; bla; confers resistance to ampicillin, carbenicillin, and related antibiotics
   4226..4814    +  rep_origin     ori: high-copy-number ColE1/pMB1/pBR322/pUC origin of replication
   4997..5089    +  CDS            lacI (fragment): lac repressor; lacI; The lac repressor binds to the lac operator to inhibit transcription in E. coli. This inhibition can be relieved by adding lactose or isopropyl-β-D-thiogalactopyranoside (IPTG).
   5102..5123    +  protein_bind   CAP binding site: CAP binding activates transcription in the presence of cAMP. E. coli catabolite activator protein
   5138..5168    +  promoter       lac promoter: promoter for the E. coli lac operon
   5176..5192    +  protein_bind   lac operator: The lac repressor binds to the lac operator to inhibit transcription in E. coli. This inhibition can be relieved by adding lactose or isopropyl-β-D-thiogalactopyranoside (IPTG). lac repressor encoded by lacI
   5262..5278    +  promoter       tet promoter (fragment): E. coli promoter for tetracycline efflux protein gene
   5288..5313    -  CDS            bla(M) (fragment): β-lactamase lacking the signal sequence; bla(M); allows cytosolic expression of β-lactamase
   5487..5866    +  enhancer       CMV enhancer: human cytomegalovirus immediate early enhancer
   5868..6067    +  promoter       CMV promoter: human cytomegalovirus (CMV) immediate early promoter
   6135..6173    +  misc_feature   Ad SA (fragment): adenovirus major late transcript splice acceptor (Friedrich and Soriano, 1991)
   6206..6415    -  CDS            PTP (fragment): TERM_ADE02 - Experimental evidence at protein level: Swiss-Prot protein existence level 1. Protein covalently bound to the viral DNA that acts as a primer for viral genomic replication by DNA strand displacement. Assembles on the viral origin of replication in an initiation complex with viral polymerase, DBP, host NFIA and host POU2F1/OCT1. During initiation, the polymerase covalently couples the first dCTP with Ser- 580 of pTP. The terminal protein stimulates the template activity over 20 fold compared to protein-free templates. Neo-synthesized viral genomes are linked to two preterminal prot
   6446..6535    +  intron         chimeric intron (fragment): chimera between introns from adenovirus and immunoglobulin heavy chain genes
   6554..6600    +  CDS            IgH signal sequence (fragment): signal sequence from the mouse immunoglobulin heavy chain variable region
   6631..8445    +  CDS            IGFALS: ALS_HUMAN - Also known as ALS. Experimental evidence at protein level: Swiss-Prot protein existence level 1. Involved in protein-protein interactions that result in protein complexes, receptor-ligand binding or cell adhesion. From Homo sapiens (Human).
   8446..553     +  CDS            Cd4 (fragment) (across the origin): CD4_RAT - Experimental evidence at protein level: Swiss-Prot protein existence level 1. Integral membrane glycoprotein that plays an essential role in the immune response and serves multiple functions in responses against both external and internal offenses. In T-cells, functions primarily as a coreceptor for MHC class II molecule:peptide complex. The antigens presented by class II peptides are derived from extracellular proteins while class I peptides are derived from cytosolic proteins. Interacts simultaneously with the T-cell receptor (TCR) and the MHC class II presented by antigen presenti
