[The description below was written by a language model from this plasmid's Addgene catalogue record and pLannotate feature annotations shown in this document.]
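Description:
IGFALS-bio-His is a mammalian expression plasmid built on the pTT3 backbone for producing a soluble, tagged recombinant form of human IGFALS (the acid-labile subunit of the insulin-like growth factor-binding protein complex, also called ALS). It is propagated in E. coli as a high-copy plasmid through a ColE1/pUC-type origin and selected with ampicillin via the bla gene. The backbone also carries a fragment of the Epstein-Barr virus oriP, which in pTT-type vectors supports episomal retention and higher yields in cells that supply EBNA1. Remnants of lac regulatory sequences are annotated but play no evident role in the design.

Expression is driven by the CMV immediate-early enhancer and promoter. These are followed by adenovirus-derived leader and splice sequences and a chimeric intron fragment. The short match to the adenoviral terminal protein on the opposite strand probably just reflects this leader region. A rabbit β-globin polyadenylation signal terminates the transcript. The chemically synthesised IGFALS coding sequence sits between retained NotI and AscI sites. pLannotate also detects a fragment resembling an immunoglobulin heavy-chain signal sequence just upstream of it.

The insert is fused in frame at its C terminus to rat Cd4 domains 3 and 4, which the feature table shows running across the plasmid's numbering origin. According to the catalogue record, the Cd4 tag is followed by an enzymatic biotinylation peptide, a linker and a His tag, although these small elements are not individually annotated. The Cd4 tag provides a common antibody epitope, the biotinylation sequence allows oriented capture on streptavidin, and the His tag permits metal-affinity purification. The associated work used such proteins in a human platelet receptor protein microarray to screen for extracellular receptor–ligand interactions.
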