Addgene plasmid #52180: IGFALS-bio-His
Purpose: Expresses full-length Insulin-like growth factor-binding protein complex ectodomain in mammalian cells. C-terminal rat Cd4d3+4 tag, biotinylation sequence and His tag.
Depositing lab: Gavin Wright. Depositing organization: Wellcome Sanger Institute. Publication: A human platelet receptor protein microarray identifies FcepsilonR1alpha as an activating PEAR1 ligand. Sun Y, Vandenbriele C, Kauskot A, Verhamme P, Hoylaerts MF, Wright GJ. Mol Cell Proteomics. 2015 Feb 23. pii: mcp.M114.046946. 10.1074/mcp.M114.046946 PubMed 25713122.
Backbone
  Vector backbone: pTT3
  Backbone manufacturer: Yves Durocher, NRC
  Backbone size w/o insert (bp): 6618
  Total vector size (bp): 8453
  Modifications to backbone: Rat CD4 d3+4, enzymatic biotinylation sequence, linker and His tag (CD4d3+4-BioLHis).
  Vector type: Mammalian Expression
Growth in bacteria
  Bacterial resistance: Ampicillin, 100 μg/mL
  Growth temperature: 37°C
  Growth strain: Top10
  Copy number: High Copy
Gene/Insert
  Gene/Insert name: IGFALS (alt name: Insulin-like growth factor-binding protein complex)
  Species: H. sapiens (human)
  Insert size (bp): 1835
  Entrez Gene: IGFALS (a.k.a. ACLSD, ALS)
  Promoter: CMV
  Tag / fusion protein: rat CD4 d3+4 (C terminal on backbone); enzymatic biotinylation sequence (C terminal on backbone); His tag (C terminal on backbone)
  Cloning method: Restriction Enzyme; 5′ cloning site NotI (not destroyed); 3′ cloning site AscI (not destroyed)
  Sequencing primers: 5′ CMV-fwd
Resource information
  A portion of this plasmid was derived from a plasmid made by: Insert was chemically synthesised.
Terms and licenses: Academic/Nonprofit Terms; Industry Terms: Not Available to Industry
Depositor comments: Article ref 163
How to cite: IGFALS-bio-His was a gift from Gavin Wright (Addgene plasmid # 52180 ; http://n2t.net/addgene:52180 ; RRID:Addgene_52180)
