>Addgene plasmid #52180 | IGFALS-bio-His | addgene partial sequence | sequence record 93803 | pMT2-F 5'-TTGCCTTTCTCTCCACAGGT-3'
ACTGCGGCCGCCACCATGGCCCTGAGAAAGGGCGGACTGGCTCTGGCTCTGCTGCTGCTGTCTTGGGTGG
CCCTGGGCCCTAGATCTCTGGAAGGCGCCGATCCTGGAACACCTGGCGAGGCCGAAGGACCAGCCTGTCC
TGCCGCCTGCGTGTGCAGCTACGACGACGACGCCGACGAGCTGTCCGTGTTCTGCAGCAGCCGGAACCTG
ACCAGACTGCCCGATGGCGTGCCTGGTGGAACACAGGCCCTGTGGCTGGACGGCAACAACCTGAGCAGCG
TGCCCCCTGCCGCCTTTCAGAATCTGAGCAGCCTGGGCTTCCTGAATCTGCAGGGCGGCCAGCTGGGATC
ACTGGAACCTCAGGCTCTGCTGGGACTCGAAAACCTGTGCCATCTGCACCTGGAACGGAACCAGCTGAGA
AGCCTGGCCCTGGGAACCTTTGCCCACACCCCTGCCCTGGCAAGCCTCGGCCTGAGCAACAACAGACTGA
GCCGGCTGGAAGATGGCCTGTTCGAGGGCCTGGGCAGCCTGTGGGACCTGAATCTGGGCTGGAACTCACT
GGCCGTGCTGCCTGATGCCGCCTTCAGAGGCCTGGGCTCTCTGAGAGAACTGGTGCTGGCCGGCAACAGA
CTGGCCTATCTGCAGCCCGCCCTGTTTTCTGGCCTGGCAGAGCTGCGCGAGCTGGACCTGAGCCGGAACG
CTCTGAGAGCCATCAAGGCCAACGTCTTTGTGCAGCTGCCCCGGCTGCAGAAGCTGTACCTGGACAGAAA
CCTGATCGCCGCCGTGGCTCCTGGTGCCTTTCTGGGCCTGAAGGCCCTGAGATGGCTGGATCTGTCCCAC
AACAGAGTGGCCGGCCTGCTGGAAGATACCTTCC
