>Addgene plasmid #52180 | IGFALS-bio-His | addgene partial sequence | sequence record 93870 | rb_glob_PA_term-R 5'-CCCATATGTCCTTCCGAGTG-3'
AATAAATTTCCTTTATTAGCCAGAGGTCGAGGTCGGGGGATCCTTAATTAATCACGTGTCTAGACTCAAT
GGTGGTGATGGTGGTGGGGGCCCAGAGGGGCCAGAGGAGGCAGGTTCCTGTCCCTGTGGTTCCACAGCAT
CTTCTGGGCGTCCAGGATGTGGTGCAGGCTGCCGGAATTCAACCCTTTGGATAAAACCTGGATCTTGGAG
TCCATCTTGACCTCTTCACCTTCACTCAGTAGACATTGCCACACCCCTGCTTCAGGGGCCTGCACTTGAA
TCACTTTCTCCTGCCTGGAGACCCTGGCCTCCTGATTCTCCTGCTTCAAGATCAGTCTCATCTTGGGTGA
GGTGGGTCCCATCACCTCACAGGTCAAAGTGTTGCTGTCGGGCTGAGTCACTTTCATCACCACCAGGTTC
ACTTCCTGATACAGTATCCCTCTGTCCAGAGTCAGGGTCAGGTTGCCAGAACCAGCAAACTGAAGGGAGA
CCTGGGGTATCTGAAGGGTGAGTGGGAGCGTTTCGGACAGCTGGAACTTGGGGTTGCTAGTAGACTTCTG
CACAGACACCTTTTGGTTCTTTAGGGAGAAGGTGATCCAGGACTGGGAAGAAGGAGCCTTCTCTGCCTTC
CATCTCAACTCTCCCTGCAGGCTTTCCTCTCCAAGGTTGAGTGGGAAGGAGAACTCCGCTGACTCCCCCT
CACTCTTATAGGCCGTGATGGAGGTCGACGGCGCGCCACAGGGG
